>Addgene plasmid #233300 | Ubi:ccdb-eGFP + mcherry | addgene full sequence | sequence record 462182 | Addgene NGS Result
AGCAAGACGTAGCCCAGCGCGTCGGCCGCCATGCCGGCGATAATGGCCTGCTTCTCGCCGAAACGTTTGG
TGGCGGGACCAGTGACGAAGGCTTGAGCGAGGGCGTGCAAGATTCCGAATACCGCAAGCGACAGGCCGAT
CATCGTCGCGCTCCAGCGAAAGCGGTCCTCGCCGAAAATGACCCAGAGCGCTGCCGGCACCTGTCCTACG
AGTTGCATGATAAAGAAGACAGTCATAAGTGCGGCGACGATAGTCATGCCCCGCGCCCACCGGAAGGAGC
TGACTGGGTTGAAGGCTCTCAAGGGCATCGGTCGACGCTCTCCCTTATGCGACTCCTGCATTAGGAAGCA
GCCCAGTAGTAGGTTGAGGCCGTTGAGCACCGCCGCCGCAAGGAATGGTGCATGCAAGGAGATGGCGCCC
AACAGTCCCCCGGCCACGGGGCCTGCCACCATACCCACGCCGAAACAAGCGCTCATGAGCCCGAAGTGGC
GAGCCCGATCTTCCCCATCGGTGATGTCGGCGATATAGGCGCCAGCAACCGCACCTGTGGCGCCGGTGAT
GCCGGCCACGATGCGTCCGGCGTAGAGGATCCACAGGACGGGTGTGGTCGCCATGATCGCGTAGTCGATA
GTGGCTCCAAGTAGCGAAGCGAGCAGGACTGGGCGGCGGCCAAAGCGGTCGGACAGTGCTCCGAGAACGG
GTGCGCATAGAAATTGCATCAACGCATATAGCGCTAGCAGCACGCCATAGTGACTGGCGATGCTGTCGGA
ATGGACGATATCCCGCAAGAGGCCCGGCAGTACCGGCATAACCAAGCCTATGCCTACAGCATCCAGGGTG
ACGGTGCCGAGGATGACGATGAGCGCATTGTTAGATTTCATACACGGTGCCTGACTGCGTTAGCAATTTA
ACTGTGATAAACTACCGCATTAAAGCTTATCGATGATAAGCTGTCAAACATGAGAATTCTTGAAAATATT
GCGCTGCCATTTTTGGGGTGAGGCCGTTCGCGGCCGAGGGGCGCAGCCCCTGGGGGGATGGGAGCTCGGT
GCCTTGATGTGGGCGCCGGCGGTCGAGTGGCGACGGCGCGGCTTGTCCGCGCCCTGGTAGATTGCCTGGC
CGTAGGCCAGCCATTTTTGAGCGGCCAGCGGCCGCGATAGGCCGACGCGAAGCGGCGGGGCGTAGGGAGC
GCAGCGACCGAAGGGTAGGCGCTTTTTGCAGCTCTTCGGCTGTGCGCTGGCCAGACAGTTATGCACAGGC
CAGGCGGGTTTTAAGAGTTTTAATAAGTTTTAAAGAGTTTTAGGCGGAAAAATCGCCTTTTTTCTCTTTT
ATATCAGTCACTTACATGTGTGACCGGTTCCCAATGTACGGCTTTGGGTTCCCAATGTACGGGTTCCGGT
TCCCAATGTACGGCTTTGGGTTCCCAATGTACGTGCTATCCACAGGAAAGAAGCTTTTTCGACCTTTTTC
CCCTGCTAGGGCAATTTGCCCTAGCATCTGCTCCGTACATTAGGAACCGGCGGATGCTTCGCCCTCGATC
AGGTTGCGGTAGCGCATGACTAGGATCGGGCCAGCCTGCCCCGCCTCCTCCTTCAAATCGTACTCCGGCA
GGTCATTTGACCCGATCAGCTTGCGCACGGTGAAACAGAACTTCTTGAACTCTCCGGCGCTGCCACTGCG
TTCGTAGATCGTCTTGAACAACCATCTGGCTTCTGCCTTGCCTGCGGCGCGGCGTGCCAGGCGGTAGAGA
AAACGGCCGATGCCGGGATCGATCAAAAAGTAATCGGGGTGAACCGTCAGCACGTCCGGGTTCTTGCCTT
CTGTGATCTCGCGGTACATCCAATCAGCTAGCTCGATCTCGATGTACTCCGGCCGCCCGGTTTCGCTCTT
TACGATCTTGTAGCGGCTAATCAAGGCTTCACCCTCGGATACCGTCACCAGGCGGCCGTTCTTGGCCTTC
TTCGTACGCTGCATGGCAACGTGCGTGGTGTTTAACCGAATGCAGGTTTCTACCAGGTCGTCTTTCTGCT
TTCCGCCATCGGCTCGCCGGCAGAACTTGAGTACGTCCGCAACGTGTGGACGGAACACGCGGCCGGGCTT
GTCTCCCTTCCCTTCCCGGTATCGGTTCATGGATTCGGTTAGATGGGAAACCGCCATCAGTACCAGGTCG
TAATCCCACACACTGGCCATGCCGGCCGGCCCTGCGGAAACCTCTACGTGCCCGTCTGGAAGCTCGTAGC
GGATCACCTCGCCAGCTCGTCGGTCACGCTTCGACAGACGGAAAACGGCCACGTCCATGATGCTGCGACT
ATCGCGGGTGCCCACGTCATAGAGCATCGGAACGAAAAAATCTGGTTGCTCGTCGCCCTTGGGCGGCTTC
CTAATCGACGACGCACCGGCTGCCGGCGGTTGCCGGGATTCTTTGCGGATTCGATCAGCGGCCGCTTGCC
ACGATTCACCGGGGCGTGCTTCTGCCTCGATGCGTTGCCGCTGGGCGGCCTGCGCGGCCTTCAACTTCTC
CACCAGGTCATCACCCAGCGCCGCGCCGATTTGTACCGGGCCGGATGGTTTGCGACCGCTCACGCCGATT
CCTCGGGCTTGGGGGTTCCAGTGCCATTGCAGGGCCGGCAGACAACCCAGCCGCTTACGCCTGGCCAACC
GCCCGTTCCTCCACACATGGGGCATTCCACGGCGTCGGTGCCTGGTTGTTCTTGATTTTCCATGCCGCCT
CCTTTAGCCGCTAAAATTCATCTACTCATTTATTCATTTGCTCATTTACTCTGGTAGCTGCGCGATGTAT
TCAGATAGCAGCTCGGTAATGGTCTTGCCTTGGCGTACCGCGTACATCTTCAGCTTGGTGTGATCCTCCG
CCGGCAACTGAAAGTTGACCCGCTTCATGGCTGGCGTGTCTGCCAGGCTGGCCAACGTTGCAGCCTTGCT
GCTGCGTGCGCTCGGACGGCCGGCACTTAGCGTGTTTGTGCTTTTGCTCATTTTCTCTTTACCTCATTAA
CTCAAATGAGTTTTGATTTAATTTCAGCGGCCAGCGCCTGGACCTCGCGGGCAGCGTCGCCCTCGGGTTC
TGATTCAAGAACGGTTGTGCCGGCGGCGGCAGTGCCTGGGTAGCTCACGCGCTGCGTGATACGGGACTCA
AGAATGGGCAGCTCGTACCCGGCCAGCGCCTCGGCAACCTCACCGCCGATGCGCGTGCCTTTGATCGCCC
GCGACACGACAAAGGCCGCTTGTAGCCTTCCATCCGTGACCTCAATGCGCTGCTTAACCAGCTCCACCAG
GTCGGCGGTGGCCCATATGTCGTAAGGGCTTGGCTGCACCGGAATCAGCACGAAGTCGGCTGCCTTGATC
GCGGACACAGCCAAGTCCGCCGCCTGGGGCGCTCCGTCGATCACTACGAAGTCGCGCCGGCCGATGGCCT
TCACGTCGCGGTCAATCGTCGGGCGGTCGATGCCGACAACGGTTAGCGGTTGATCTTCCCGCACGGCCGC
CCAATCGCGGGCACTGCCCTGGGGATCGGAATCGACTAACAGAACATCGGCCCCGGCGAGTTGCAGGGCG
CGGGCTAGATGGGTTGCGATGGTCGTCTTGCCTGACCCGCCTTTCTGGTTAAGTACAGCGATAACCTTCA
TGCGTTCCCCTTGCGTATTTGTTTATTTACTCATCGCATCATATACGCAGCGACCGCATGACGCAAGCTG
TTTTACTCAAATACACATCACCTTTTTAGACGGCGGCGCTCGGTTTCTTCAGCGGCCAAGCTGGCCGGCC
AGGCCGCCAGCTTGGCATCAGACAAACCGGCCAGGATTTCATGCAGCCGCACGGCTGATGGGCTGCCTGT
ATCGAGTGGTGATTTTGTGCCGAGCTGCCGGTCGGGGAGCTGTTGGCTGGCTGGTGGCAGGATATATTGT
GGTGTAAACAAATTGACGCTTAGACAACTTAATAACACATTGCGGACGTTTTTAATGTACTGGGGTGGAT
GCAGTGGGCCCCACTCTGTGGAAGACAATGCCCCGCGGTCCGGAGTAACAGATAAAGCGAAGCTTGAAGG
TGCATGTGACTCCGTCAAGATTACGAAACCGCCAACTACCACGCAAATTGCAATTCTCAATTTCCTAGAA
GGACTCTCCGAAAATGCATCCAATACCAAATATTACCCGTGTCATAGGCACCAAGTGACACCATACATGA
ACACGCGTCACAATATGACTGGAGAAGGGTTCCACACCTTATGCTATAAAACGCCCCACACCCCTCCTCC
TTCCTTCGCAGTTCAATTCCAATATATTCCATTCTCTCTGTGTATTTCCCTACCTCTCCCTTCAAGGTTA
GTCGATTTCTTCTGTTTTTCTTCTTCGTTCTTTCCATGAATTGTGTATGTTCTTTGATCAATACGATGTT
GATTTGATTGTGTTTTGTTTGGTTTCATCGATCTTCAATTTTCATAATCAGATTCAGCTTTTATTATCTT
TACAACAACGTCCTTAATTTGATGATTCTTTAATCGTAGATTTGCTCTAATTAGAGCTTTTTCATGTCAG
ATCCCTTTACAACAAGCCTTAATTGTTGATTCATTAATCGTAGATTAGGGCTTTTTTCATTGATTACTTC
AGATCCGTTAAACGTAACCATAGATCAGGGCTTTTTCATGAATTACTTCAGATCCGTTAAACAACAGCCT
TATTTTTTATACTTCTGTGGTTTTTCAAGAAATTGTTCAGATCCGTTGACAAAAAGCCTTATTCGTTGAT
TCTATATCGTTTTTCGAGAGATATTGCTCAGATCTGTTAGCAACTGCCTTGTTTGTTGATTCTATTGCCG
TGGATTAGGGTTTTTTTTCACGAGATTGCTTCAGATCCGTACTTAAGATTACGTAATGGATTTTGATTCT
GATTTATCTGTGATTGTTGACTCGACAGCGGCCGCACCCCCGGGGGCGCGCCCTTAGGTACCACAAGTTT
GTACAAAAAAGCTGAACGAGAAACGTAAAATGATATAAATATCAATATATTAAATTAGATTTTGCATAAA
AAACAGACTACATAATACTGTAAAACACAACATATCCAGTCACTATGGCGGCCGCATTAGGCACCCCAGG
CTTTACACTTTATGCTTCCGGCTCGTATAATGTGTGGATTTTGAGTTAGGATCCGTCGAGATTTTCAGGA
GCTAAGGAAGCTAAAATGGAGAAAAAAATCACTGGATATACCACCGTTGATATATCCCAATGGCATCGTA
AAGAACATTTTGAGGCATTTCAGTCAGTTGCTCAATGTACCTATAACCAGACCGTTCAGCTGGATATTAC
GGCCTTTTTAAAGACCGTAAAGAAAAATAAGCACAAGTTTTATCCGGCCTTTATTCACATTCTTGCCCGC
CTGATGAATGCTCATCCGGAATTCCGTATGGCAATGAAAGACGGTGAGCTGGTGATATGGGATAGTGTTC
ACCCTTGTTACACCGTTTTCCATGAGCAAACTGAAACGTTTTCATCGCTCTGGAGTGAATACCACGACGA
TTTCCGGCAGTTTCTACACATATATTCGCAAGATGTGGCGTGTTACGGTGAAAACCTGGCCTATTTCCCT
AAAGGGTTTATTGAGAATATGTTTTTCGTCTCAGCCAATCCCTGGGTGAGTTTCACCAGTTTTGATTTAA
ACGTGGCCAATATGGACAACTTCTTCGCCCCCGTTTTCACCATGGGCAAATATTATACGCAAGGCGACAA
GGTGCTGATGCCGCTGGCGATTCAGGTTCATCATGCCGTTTGTGATGGCTTCCATGTCGGCAGAATGCTT
AATGAATTACAACAGTACTGCGATGAGTGGCAGGGCGGGGCGTAAACGCGTGGATCCGGCTTACTAAAAG
CCAGATAACAGTATGCGTATTTGCGCGCTGATTTTTGCGGTATAAGAATATATACTGATATGTATACCCG
AAGTATGTCAAAAAGAGGTATGCTATGAAGCAGCGTATTACAGTGACAGTTGACAGCGACAGCTATCAGT
TGCTCAAGGCATATATGATGTCAATATCTCCGGTCTGGTAAGCACAACCATGCAGAATGAAGCCCGTCGT
CTGCGTGCCGAACGCTGGAAAGCGGAAAATCAGGAAGGGATGGCTGAGGTCGCCCGGTTTATTGAAATGA
ACGGCTCTTTTGCTGACGAGAACAGGGGCTGGTGAAATGCAGTTTAAGGTTTACACCTATAAAAGAGAGA
GCCGTTATCGTCTGTTTGTGGATGTACAGAGTGATATTATTGACACGCCCGGGCGACGGATGGTGATCCC
CCTGGCCAGTGCACGTCTGCTGTCAGATAAAGTCTCCCGTGAACTTTACCCGGTGGTGCATATCGGGGAT
GAAAGCTGGCGCATGATGACCACCGATATGGCCAGTGTGCCGGTCTCCGTTATCGGGGAAGAAGTGGCTG
ATCTCAGCCACCGCGAAAATGACATCAAAAACGCCATTAACCTGATGTTCTGGGGAATATAAATGTCAGG
CTCCCTTATACACAGCCAGTCTGCAGGTCGACCATAGTGACTGGATATGTTGTGTTTTACAGTATTATGT
AGTCTGTTTTTTATGCAAAATCTAATTTAATATATTGATATTTATATCATTTTACGTTTCTCGTTCAGCT
TTCTTGTACAAAGTGGTGATATCAATGGTGAGCAAGGGCGAGGAGCTGTTCACCGGGGTGGTGCCCATCC
TGGTCGAGCTGGACGGCGACGTAAACGGCCACAAGTTCAGCGTGTCCGGCGAGGGCGAGGGCGATGCCAC
CTACGGCAAGCTGACCCTGAAGTTCATCTGCACCACCGGCAAGCTGCCCGTGCCCTGGCCCACCCTCGTG
ACCACCCTGACCTACGGCGTGCAGTGCTTCAGCCGCTACCCCGACCACATGAAGCAGCACGACTTCTTCA
AGTCCGCCATGCCCGAAGGCTACGTCCAGGAGCGCACCATCTTCTTCAAGGACGACGGCAACTACAAGAC
CCGCGCCGAGGTGAAGTTCGAGGGCGACACCCTGGTGAACCGCATCGAGCTGAAGGGCATCGACTTCAAG
GAGGACGGCAACATCCTGGGGCACAAGCTGGAGTACAACTACAACAGCCACAACGTCTATATCATGGCCG
ACAAGCAGAAGAACGGCATCAAGGTGAACTTCAAGATCCGCCACAACATCGAGGACGGCAGCGTGCAGCT
CGCCGACCACTACCAGCAGAACACCCCCATCGGCGACGGCCCCGTGCTGCTGCCCGACAACCACTACCTG
AGCACCCAGTCCGCCCTGAGCAAAGACCCCAACGAGAAGCGCGATCACATGGTCCTGCTGGAGTTCGTGA
CCGCCGCCGGGATCACTCTCGGCATGGACGAGCTGTACAAGTAACCTAGGTTCGGTTCGAGTATTATGGC
ATTGGGAAAACTGTTTTTCTTGTACCATTTGTTGTGCTTGTAATTTACTGTGTTTTTTATTCGGTTTTCG
CTATCGAACTGTGAAATGGAAATGGATGGAGAAGAGTTAATGAATGATATGGTCCTTTTGTTCATTCTCA
AATTAATATTATTTGTTTTTTCTCTTATTTGTTGTGTGTTGAATTTGAAATTATAAGAGATATGCAAACA
TTTTGTTTTGAGTAAAAATGTGTCAAATCAAGGTTCCAGAAGGTAATTATCCAAGATGTAGCATCAAGAA
TCCAATGTTTACGGGAAAAACTATGGAAGTATTATGTGAGCTCAGCAAGAAGCAGATCAATATGCGGCAC
ATATGCAACCTATGTTCAAAAATGAAGAATGTACAGATACAAGATCCTATACTGCCAGAATACGAAGAAG
AATACGTAGAAATTGAAAAAGAAGAACCAGGCGAAGAAAAGAATCTTGAAGACGTAAGCACTGACGACAA
CAATGAAAAGAAGAAGATAAGGTCGGTGATTGTGAAAGAGACATAGAGGACACATGTAAGGTGGAAAATG
TAAGGGCGGAAAGTAACCTTATCACAAAGGAATCTTATCCCCCACTACTTATCCTTTTATATTTTTCCGT
GTCATTTTTGCCCTTGAGTTTTCCTATATAAGGAACCAAGTTCGGCATTTGTGAAAACAAGAAAAAATTT
GGTGTAAGCTATTTTCTTTGAAGTACTGAGGATACAACTTCAGAGAAATTTGTAAGTTTGTGATCCGCAA
ACAAAAATGGTGAGCAAGGGCGAGGAGGATAACATGGCCATCATCAAGGAGTTCATGCGCTTCAAGGTGC
ACATGGAGGGCTCCGTGAACGGCCACGAGTTCGAGATCGAGGGCGAGGGCGAGGGCCGCCCCTACGAGGG
CACCCAGACCGCCAAGCTGAAGGTGACCAAGGGTGGCCCCCTGCCCTTCGCCTGGGACATCCTGTCCCCT
CAGTTCATGTACGGCTCCAAGGCCTACGTGAAGCACCCCGCCGACATCCCCGACTACTTGAAGCTGTCCT
TCCCCGAGGGCTTCAAGTGGGAGCGCGTGATGAACTTCGAGGACGGCGGCGTGGTGACCGTGACCCAGGA
CTCCTCCCTGCAGGACGGCGAGTTCATCTACAAGGTGAAGCTGCGCGGCACCAACTTCCCCTCCGACGGC
CCCGTAATGCAGAAGAAGACCATGGGCTGGGAGGCCTCCTCCGAGCGGATGTACCCCGAGGACGGCGCCC
TGAAGGGCGAGATCAAGCAGAGGCTGAAGCTGAAGGACGGCGGCCACTACGACGCTGAGGTCAAGACCAC
CTACAAGGCCAAGAAGCCCGTGCAGCTGCCCGGCGCCTACAACGTCAACATCAAGTTGGACATCACCTCC
CACAACGAGGACTACACCATCGTGGAACAGTACGAACGCGCCGAGGGCCGCCACTCCACCGGCGGCATGG
ACGAGCTGTACAAGTGAGATGTGCAGATCGTTCAAACATTTGGCAATAAAGTTTCTTAAGATTGAATCCT
GTTGCCGGTCTTGCGATGATTATCATATAATTTCTGTTGAATTACGTTAAGCATGTAATAATTAACATGT
AATGCATGACGTTATTTATGAGATGGGTTTTTATGATTAGAGTCCCGCAATTATACATTTAATACGCGAT
AGAAAACAAAATATAGCGCGCAAACTAGGATAAATTATCGCGCGCGGTGTCATCTATGTTACTAGATCCG
ATGATAAGCTGTCAAACATGAGGGACACGAAGTGGTTTAAACTATCAGTGTTTGACAGGATATATTGGCG
GGTAAACCTAAGAGAAAAGAGCGTTTATTAGAATAATCGGATATTTAAAAGGGCGTGAAAAGGTTTATCC
GTTCGTCCATTTGTATGTGCCAACCACAGGAACCGTAAAAAGGCCGCGTTGCTGGCGTTTTTCCATAGGC
TCCGCCCCCCTGACGAGCATCACAAAAATCGACGCTCAAGTCAGAGGTGGCGAAACCCGACAGGACTATA
AAGATACCAGGCGTTTCCCCCTGGAAGCTCCCTCGTGCGCTCTCCTGTTCCGACCCTGCCGCTTACCGGA
TACCTGTCCGCCTTTCTCCCTTCGGGAAGCGTGGCGCTTTCTCATAGCTCACGCTGTAGGTATCTCAGTT
CGGTGTAGGTCGTTCGCTCCAAGCTGGGCTGTGTGCACGAACCCCCCGTTCAGCCCGACCGCTGCGCCTT
ATCCGGTAACTATCGTCTTGAGTCCAACCCGGTAAGACACGACTTATCGCCACTGGCAGCAGCCACTGGT
AACAGGATTAGCAGAGCGAGGTATGTAGGCGGTGCTACAGAGTTCTTGAAGTGGTGGCCTAACTACGGCT
ACACTAGAAGGACAGTATTTGGTATCTGCGCTCTGCTGAAGCCAGTTACCTTCGGAAAAAGAGTTGGTAG
CTCTTGATCCGGCAAACAAACCACCGCTGGTAGCGGTGGTTTTTTTGTTTGCAAGCAGCAGATTACGCGC
AGAAAAAAAGGATCTCAAGAAGATCCTTTGATCTTTTCTACGGGGTCTGACGCTCAGTGGAACGAAAACT
CACGTTAAGGGATTTTGGTCATGAGATTATCAAAAAGGATCTTCACCTAGATCCTTTTAAATTAAAAATG
AAGTTTTAAATCAATCTAAAGTATATATGAGTAAACTTGGTCTGACAGCTAAAACAATTCATCCAGTAAA
ATATAATCGAATATTATGCGCACCCGTGGCCAGGACCCAACGCTGCCCGAGATGCGCCGCGTGCGGCTGC
TGGAGATGGCGGACGCGATGGATATGTTCTGCCAAGGGTTGGTTTGCGCATTCACAGTTCTCCGCAAGAA
TTGATTGGCTCCAATTCTTGGAGTGGTGAATCCGTTAGCGAGGTGCCGCCGGCTTCCATTCAGGTCGAGG
TGGCCCGGCTCCATGCACCGCGACGCAACGCGGGGAGGCAGACAAGGTATAGGGCGGCGCCTACAATCCA
TGCCAACCCGTTCCATGTGCTCGCCGAGGCGGCATAAATCGCCGTGACGATCAGCGGTCCAATGATCGAA
GTTAGGCTGGTAAGAGCCGCGAGCGATCCTTGAAGCTGTCCCTGATGGTCGTCATCTACCTGCCTGGACA
GCATGGCCTGCAACGCGGGCATCCCGATGCCGCCGGAAGCGAGAAGAATCATAATGGGGAAGGCCATCCA
GCCTCGCGTCGCGAACGCC
Features (pLannotate 1.2.2; 22 found; start..end, strand, type, name):
    929..957     -  promoter       tet promoter: E. coli promoter for tetracycline efflux protein gene
    984..1044    -  rep_origin     oriV (fragment): incP origin of replication
   1250..1444    -  rep_origin     pVS1 oriV: origin of replication for the Pseudomonas plasmid pVS1 (Heeb et al., 2000)
   1510..2583    -  CDS            pVS1 RepA: replication protein from the Pseudomonas plasmid pVS1 (Heeb et al., 2000)
   3012..3641    -  CDS            pVS1 StaA: stability protein from the Pseudomonas plasmid pVS1 (Heeb et al., 2000)
   3905..3929    +  misc_feature   LB T-DNA repeat: left border repeat from nopaline C58 T-DNA
   4963..5087    +  protein_bind   attR1: mutant version of attR; recombination site for the Gateway® LR reaction LR Clonase™
   5112..5142    +  promoter       lac UV5 promoter: E. coli lac promoter with an "up" mutation
   5166..5195    +  promoter       cat promoter (fragment): promoter of the E. coli cat gene encoding chloramphenicol acetyltransferase
   5196..5855    +  CDS            CmR: chloramphenicol acetyltransferase; cat; confers resistance to chloramphenicol
   6034..6192    +  CDS            ccdA (fragment): CCDA_ECO57 - Also known as H, letA. Experimental evidence at protein level: Swiss-Prot protein existence level 1. Antitoxin component of a type II toxin-antitoxin (TA) system which inhibits the post-segregational killing (PSK) of plasmid-free cells, also referred to as a plasmid addiction system. Binds to and blocks the activity of CcdB; will also remove bound CcdB protein from the CcdB-GyrA complex by forming a CcdA-CcdB complex, a process termed rejuvenation. Functions as a transcriptional corepressor for the ccdAB operon, repression also requires CcdB (By similarity). From Escherichia coli
   6197..6499    +  CDS            ccdB: CCDB_ECOLI - Also known as G, letB, letD. Experimental evidence at protein level: Swiss-Prot protein existence level 1. Toxic component of a type II toxin-antitoxin (TA) system, functioning in plasmid maintainence. Responsible for the post- segregational killing (PSK) of plasmid-free cells, also referred to as a plasmid addiction system. Half-life of over 2 hours. Cell killing by CcdB is accompanied by filamentation, defects in chromosome and plasmid segregation, defects in cell division, formation of anucleate cells, decreased DNA synthesis and plasmid loss. Interferes with the activity of DN
   6543..6667    -  protein_bind   attR2: mutant version of attR; recombination site for the Gateway® LR reaction LR Clonase™
   6675..7394    +  CDS            EGFP: the original enhanced GFP (Yang et al., 1996) mammalian codon-optimized
   7405..7659    +  terminator     E9 terminator (fragment): terminator and polyadenylation signal from the pea rbcS-E9 gene
   7654..7953    +  CDS            IBMP_CSVMV (fragment): Protein inferred from homology: Swiss-Prot protein existence level 3. Enhances the translation of downstream ORFs on polycistronic mRNAs derived from cassava vein mosaic virus. From Cassava vein mosaic virus (CsVMV).
   8197..8904    +  CDS            mCherry: mCherry is a basic (constitutively fluorescent) red fluorescent protein published in 2004, derived from Discosoma sp.. It is reported to be a very rapidly-maturing monomer with low acid sensitivity.
   8916..9168    +  terminator     NOS terminator: nopaline synthase terminator and poly(A) signal
   9223..9247    +  misc_feature   RB T-DNA repeat: right border repeat from nopaline C58 T-DNA
   9370..9958    -  rep_origin     ori: high-copy-number ColE1/pMB1/pBR322/pUC origin of replication
  10129..10157   -  CDS            KanR (fragment): aminoglycoside phosphotransferase; aphA-3; confers resistance to kanamycin
  10350..881     -  CDS            TcR (across the origin): tetracycline efflux protein; tet; confers resistance to tetracycline
