[The description below was written by a language model from this plasmid's Addgene catalogue record and pLannotate feature annotations shown in this document.]
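Description:
Ubi:ccdb-eGFP + mcherry is a Gateway destination vector built on the pICH75322 backbone and organised as an Agrobacterium binary plasmid for plant transformation. The sequenced record (about 10.7 kb) carries a high-copy ColE1/pUC-type origin for propagation in E. coli, together with the pVS1 origin, RepA replication protein and StaA stability protein that support maintenance in Agrobacterium. Backbone selection is by a tetracycline efflux gene with its tet promoter. Only short remnants of a kanamycin resistance gene and an incP oriV are detected. Chloramphenicol resistance comes from the Gateway cassette, and because that cassette encodes the CcdB gyrase toxin, the empty vector is maintained in a ccdB-tolerant strain.

Between the nopaline-type left and right T-DNA borders lie two expression units. According to the catalogue entry, a soybean ubiquitin (GmUbi) promoter drives the first. This promoter is not annotated in the feature table, though an unannotated stretch between the left border and attR1 could accommodate it. It is followed by attR1, the CmR gene, a ccdA fragment, ccdB and attR2, then EGFP and a pea rbcS-E9 terminator fragment. An LR reaction with an entry clone swaps the CmR/ccdB cassette for a gene of interest, placing it in frame with a C-terminal EGFP tag, while ccdB counterselects non-recombined plasmids. The second unit expresses mCherry with a NOS terminator. Its upstream region matches cassava vein mosaic virus sequence, suggesting a CsVMV-derived promoter, although the record does not state this. mCherry serves as a visual marker of transformed tissue, and no plant antibiotic or herbicide selection gene is annotated. The construct suits expression and localisation of EGFP fusion proteins in plants.
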