Addgene plasmid #233300: Ubi:ccdb-eGFP + mcherry
Purpose: GATEWAY compatible vector with a soybean Ubiquitin (GmUbi) promoter driving in frame epitope fusion of eGFP paired with ccdb selection toxin and mCherry marker
Depositing lab: Thomas Baum. Depositing organization: Iowa State University.
Backbone
  Vector backbone: pICH75322
  Vector type: Gateway destination
Growth in bacteria
  Bacterial resistance: Chloramphenicol and Tetracycline, 25 & 10 μg/mL
  Growth temperature: 37°C
  Growth strain: ccdB Survival
  Copy number: High Copy
Gene/Insert
  Gene/Insert name: Ubi:ccdb-eGFP + mcherry
  Species: Other
  Tag / fusion protein: eGFP (C terminal on insert)
  Cloning method: Gateway Cloning
Terms and licenses: Academic/Nonprofit Terms; Industry Terms: Not Available to Industry
Depositor comments: This plasmid contains the Gateway technology from Invitrogen; Invitrogen requires purchasing of Gateway Clonase for carrying out the Gateway recombinational cloning reaction http://www.invitrogen.comPlease note that the full plasmid sequence is provided as a reference only, and may not match the exact sequence of the plasmid.
How to cite: Ubi:ccdb-eGFP + mcherry was a gift from Thomas Baum (Addgene plasmid # 233300 ; http://n2t.net/addgene:233300 ; RRID:Addgene_233300)
